Addgene plasmid #215454: pDEST-ITGB1-V1
Purpose: Expression vector with integrin beta1 tagged with the BiFC V1 fragment
Depositing lab: Johanna Ivaska. Depositing organization: Turku Bioscience Centre. Publication: Dynamic regulation of integrin beta1 phosphorylation supports invasion of breast cancer cells. Conway JRW, Joshi O, Kaivola J, Follain G, Gounis M, Kuhl D, Ivaska J. Nat Cell Biol. 2025 May 26. doi: 10.1038/s41556-025-01663-4. PubMed 40419795.
Backbone
  Vector backbone: pDEST-ORF-V1
  Backbone manufacturer: https://www.addgene.org/73637/
  Total vector size (bp): 6226
  Vector type: Mammalian Expression
Growth in bacteria
  Bacterial resistance: Ampicillin, 100 μg/mL
  Growth temperature: 37°C
  Growth strain: DH5alpha
  Copy number: High Copy
Gene/Insert
  Gene/Insert name: ITGB1
  Species: H. sapiens (human)
  Insert size (bp): 2394
  Mutation: Silent mutations added to disrupt shRNA binding aagainst endogenous ITGB1 between 2940-2960 bp (target seq: GCCTTGCATTACTGCTGATAT)
  GenBank ID: NM_002211.4
  Entrez Gene: ITGB1 (a.k.a. CD29, FNRB, GPIIA, MDF2, MSK12, VLA-BETA, VLAB)
  Promoter: CMV
  Tag / fusion protein: Venus fragment 1 (V1) (C terminal on backbone)
  Cloning method: Gateway Cloning
  Sequencing primers: 5′ CMV_F; 3′ BGH_R
Terms and licenses: Academic/Nonprofit Terms; Industry Terms
How to cite: pDEST-ITGB1-V1 was a gift from Johanna Ivaska (Addgene plasmid # 215454 ; http://n2t.net/addgene:215454 ; RRID:Addgene_215454)
