[The description below was written by a language model from this plasmid's Addgene catalogue record and pLannotate feature annotations shown in this document.]
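Description:
pDEST-ITGB1-V1 is a mammalian expression plasmid of about 6.2 kb, built on the pDEST-ORF-V1 Gateway destination backbone. It produces human integrin beta1 fused at its C terminus to the N-terminal fragment of Venus (V1) for bimolecular fluorescence complementation (BiFC). It is maintained in E. coli through a high-copy ColE1/pUC-type origin and selected with ampicillin via the β-lactamase gene and its own promoter. No mammalian selection marker is annotated, so the plasmid appears suited to transient transfection rather than drug-selected stable lines.

The expression cassette is driven by the human cytomegalovirus immediate-early enhancer and promoter, followed by a T7 promoter. The 2,394 bp ITGB1 open reading frame sits between attB1 and attB2 sites, the scars left by Gateway recombination of the ORF into the destination vector. Downstream of attB2 lies the Venus fragment, which the annotation tool matches to VN155(I152L), an improved N-terminal mVenus fragment designed for BiFC. A bovine growth hormone polyadenylation signal terminates the transcript. The short hits annotated as HIV-1 LTR, lacI and bom are fragments and probably reflect backbone remnants rather than functional elements.

The ITGB1 coding sequence carries silent mutations that disrupt the target site of an shRNA directed against endogenous ITGB1. The tagged protein can therefore be expressed in cells where the native transcript is knocked down. In BiFC, V1 is non-fluorescent alone and reconstitutes Venus fluorescence only when brought close to a partner protein carrying the complementary Venus fragment. This allows integrin beta1 interactions to be visualised in cells. The associated study concerns the regulation of integrin beta1 phosphorylation in breast cancer cell invasion.
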