Features (pLannotate 1.2.2; 14 found; start..end, strand, type, name):
     28..80      -  misc_feature   bom (fragment): basis of mobility region from pBR322
    235..614     +  enhancer       CMV enhancer: human cytomegalovirus immediate early enhancer
    615..818     +  promoter       CMV promoter: human cytomegalovirus (CMV) immediate early promoter
    814..847     +  LTR            5' LTR (truncated) (fragment): truncated 5' long terminal repeat (LTR) from HIV-1
    863..881     +  promoter       T7 promoter: promoter for bacteriophage T7 RNA polymerase
    942..966     +  protein_bind   attB1: mutant version of attB; recombination site for the Gateway® BP reaction BP Clonase™
   1008..3401    +  CDS            ITGB1: ITB1_HUMAN - Also known as FNRB, MDF2, MSK12. Experimental evidence at protein level: Swiss-Prot protein existence level 1. (Microbial infection) In case of HIV-1 infection, integrin ITGA5:ITGB1 binding to extracellular viral Tat protein seems to enhance angiogenesis in Kaposi's sarcoma lesions. From Homo sapiens (Human).
   3406..3430    -  protein_bind   attB2: mutant version of attB; recombination site for the Gateway® BP reaction BP Clonase™
   3474..3935    +  CDS            VN155(I152L): improved N-terminal fragment of mVenus for use in bimolecular fluorescence complementation (BiFC) (Kodama and Hu, 2010)
   3985..4209    +  polyA_signal   bGH poly(A) signal: bovine growth hormone polyadenylation signal
   4228..4285    -  CDS            lacI (fragment): lac repressor; lacI; The lac repressor binds to the lac operator to inhibit transcription in E. coli. This inhibition can be relieved by adding lactose or isopropyl-β-D-thiogalactopyranoside (IPTG).
   4468..5056    -  rep_origin     ori: high-copy-number ColE1/pMB1/pBR322/pUC origin of replication
   5227..6087    -  CDS            AmpR: β-lactamase; bla; confers resistance to ampicillin, carbenicillin, and related antibiotics
   6088..6192    -  promoter       AmpR promoter: bla
>Addgene plasmid #215454 | pDEST-ITGB1-V1 | addgene full sequence | sequence record 491398 | Addgene NGS Result
GACGGATCGGGAGATCTCCCGATCCCCTATGGTGCACTCTCAGTACAATCTGCTCTGATGCCGCATAGTT
AAGCCAGTATCTGCTCCCTGCTTGTGTGTTGGAGGTCGCTGAGTAGTGCGCGAGCAAAATTTAAGCTACA
ACAAGGCAAGGCTTGACCGACAATTGCATGAAGAATCTGCTTAGGGTTAGGCGTTTTGCGCTGCTTCGCG
ATGTACGGGCCAGATATACGCGTTGACATTGATTATTGACTAGTTATTAATAGTAATCAATTACGGGGTC
ATTAGTTCATAGCCCATATATGGAGTTCCGCGTTACATAACTTACGGTAAATGGCCCGCCTGGCTGACCG
CCCAACGACCCCCGCCCATTGACGTCAATAATGACGTATGTTCCCATAGTAACGCCAATAGGGACTTTCC
ATTGACGTCAATGGGTGGAGTATTTACGGTAAACTGCCCACTTGGCAGTACATCAAGTGTATCATATGCC
AAGTACGCCCCCTATTGACGTCAATGACGGTAAATGGCCCGCCTGGCATTATGCCCAGTACATGACCTTA
TGGGACTTTCCTACTTGGCAGTACATCTACGTATTAGTCATCGCTATTACCATGGTGATGCGGTTTTGGC
AGTACATCAATGGGCGTGGATAGCGGTTTGACTCACGGGGATTTCCAAGTCTCCACCCCATTGACGTCAA
TGGGAGTTTGTTTTGGCACCAAAATCAACGGGACTTTCCAAAATGTCGTAACAACTCCGCCCCATTGACG
CAAATGGGCGGTAGGCGTGTACGGTGGGAGGTCTATATAAGCAGAGCTCTCTGGCTAACTAGAGAACCCA
CTGCTTACTGGCTTATCGAAATTAATACGACTCACTATAGGGAGACCCAAGCTGGCTAGCGTTTAAACTT
AAGCTTGGTACCATATTACGGGGTACTCGAGACAAGTTTGTACAAAAAAGCAGGCTGGCGCCGACCAATT
CAGTCGACTGGATCCGGTACCACCGCCATGAATTTACAACCAATTTTCTGGATTGGACTGATCAGTTCAG
TTTGCTGTGTGTTTGCTCAAACAGATGAAAATAGATGTTTAAAAGCAAATGCCAAATCATGTGGAGAATG
TATACAAGCAGGGCCAAATTGTGGGTGGTGCACAAATTCAACATTTTTACAGGAAGGAATGCCTACTTCT
GCACGATGTGATGATTTAGAAGCCTTAAAAAAGAAGGGTTGCCCTCCAGATGACATAGAAAATCCCAGAG
GCTCCAAAGATATAAAGAAAAATAAAAATGTAACCAACCGTAGCAAAGGAACAGCAGAGAAGCTCAAGCC
AGAGGATATTACTCAGATCCAACCACAGCAGTTGGTTTTGCGATTAAGATCAGGGGAGCCACAGACATTT
ACATTAAAATTCAAGAGAGCTGAAGACTATCCCATTGACCTCTACTACCTTATGGACCTGTCTTACTCAA
TGAAAGACGATTTGGAGAATGTAAAAAGTCTTGGAACAGATCTGATGAATGAAATGAGGAGGATTACTTC
GGACTTCAGAATTGGATTTGGCTCATTTGTGGAAAAGACTGTGATGCCTTACATTAGCACAACACCAGCT
AAGCTCAGGAACCCTTGCACAAGTGAACAGAACTGCACCAGCCCATTTAGCTACAAAAATGTGCTCAGTC
TTACTAATAAAGGAGAAGTATTTAATGAACTTGTTGGAAAACAGCGCATATCTGGAAATTTGGATTCTCC
AGAAGGTGGTTTCGATGCCATCATGCAAGTTGCAGTTTGTGGATCACTGATTGGCTGGAGGAATGTTACA
CGGCTGCTGGTGTTTTCCACAGATGCCGGGTTTCACTTTGCTGGAGATGGGAAACTTGGTGGCATTGTTT
TACCAAATGATGGACAATGTCACCTGGAAAATAATATGTACACAATGAGCCATTATTATGATTATCCTTC
TATTGCTCACCTTGTCCAGAAACTGAGTGAAAATAATATTCAGACAATTTTTGCAGTTACTGAAGAATTT
CAGCCTGTTTACAAGGAGCTGAAAAACTTGATCCCTAAGTCAGCAGTAGGAACATTATCTGCAAATTCTA
GCAATGTAATTCAGTTGATCATTGATGCATACAATTCCCTTTCCTCAGAAGTCATTTTGGAAAACGGCAA
ATTGTCAGAAGGAGTAACAATAAGTTACAAATCTTACTGCAAGAACGGGGTGAATGGAACAGGGGAAAAT
GGAAGAAAATGTTCCAATATTTCCATTGGAGATGAGGTTCAATTTGAAATTAGCATAACTTCAAATAAGT
GTCCAAAAAAGGATTCTGACAGCTTTAAAATTAGGCCTCTGGGCTTTACGGAGGAAGTAGAGGTTATTCT
TCAGTACATCTGTGAATGTGAATGCCAAAGCGAAGGCATCCCTGAAAGTCCCAAGTGTCATGAAGGAAAT
GGGACATTTGAGTGTGGCGCGTGCAGGTGCAATGAAGGGCGTGTTGGTAGACATTGTGAATGCAGCACAG
ATGAAGTTAACAGTGAAGACATGGATGCTTACTGCAGGAAAGAAAACAGTTCAGAAATCTGCAGTAACAA
TGGAGAGTGCGTCTGCGGACAGTGTGTTTGTAGGAAGAGGGATAATACAAATGAAATTTATTCTGGCAAA
TTCTGCGAGTGTGATAATTTCAACTGTGATAGATCCAATGGCTTAATTTGTGGAGGAAATGGTGTTTGCA
AGTGTCGTGTGTGTGAGTGCAACCCCAACTACACTGGCAGTGCATGTGACTGTTCTTTGGATACTAGTAC
TTGTGAAGCCAGCAACGGACAGATCTGCAATGGCCGGGGCATCTGCGAGTGTGGTGTCTGTAAGTGTACA
GATCCGAAGTTTCAAGGGCAAACGTGTGAGATGTGTCAGACCTGCCTTGGTGTCTGTGCTGAGCATAAAG
AATGTGTTCAGTGCAGAGCCTTCAATAAAGGAGAAAAGAAAGACACATGCACACAGGAATGTTCCTATTT
TAACATTACCAAGGTAGAAAGTCGGGACAAATTACCCCAGCCGGTCCAACCTGATCCTGTGTCCCATTGT
AAGGAGAAGGATGTTGACGACTGTTGGTTCTATTTTACGTATTCAGTGAATGGGAACAACGAGGTCATGG
TTCATGTTGTGGAGAATCCAGAGTGTCCCACTGGTCCAGACATCATTCCAATTGTAGCTGGTGTGGTTGC
TGGAATTGTTCTTATTGGCCTTGCGTTACTCCTCATTTGGAAGCTTTTAATGATAATTCATGACAGAAGG
GAGTTTGCTAAATTTGAAAAGGAGAAAATGAATGCCAAATGGGACACGGGTGAAAATCCTATTTATAAGA
GTGCCGTAACAACTGTGGTCAATCCGAAGTATGAGGGAAAACGCTACCCAGCTTTCTTGTACAAAGTGGT
CATCGATGGTGGCGGTGGCTCTGGAGGTGGTGGGTCCTCCGGAGTGAGCAAGGGCGAGGAGCTGTTCACC
GGGGTGGTGCCCATCCTGGTCGAGCTGGACGGCGACGTAAACGGCCACAAGTTCAGCGTGTCCGGCGAGG
GCGAGGGCGATGCCACCTACGGCAAGCTGACCCTGAAGCTGATCTGCACCACCGGCAAGCTGCCCGTGCC
CTGGCCCACCCTCGTGACCACCCTGGGCTACGGCCTGCAGTGCTTCGCCCGCTACCCCGACCACATGAAG
CAGCACGACTTCTTCAAGTCCGCCATGCCCGAAGGCTACGTCCAGGAGCGCACCATCTTCTTCAAGGACG
ACGGCAACTACAAGACCCGCGCCGAGGTGAAGTTCGAGGGCGACACCCTGGTGAACCGCATCGAGCTGAA
GGGCATCGACTTCAAGGAGGACGGCAACATCCTGGGGCACAAGCTGGAGTACAACTACAACAGCCACAAC
GTCTATATCACCGCCGACAAGCAGTAATCTAGAGGGCCCGTTTAAACCCGCTGATCAGCCTCGACTGTGC
CTTCTAGTTGCCAGCCATCTGTTGTTTGCCCCTCCCCCGTGCCTTCCTTGACCCTGGAAGGTGCCACTCC
CACTGTCCTTTCCTAATAAAATGAGGAAATTGCATCGCATTGTCTGAGTAGGTGTCATTCTATTCTGGGG
GGTGGGGTGGGGCAGGACAGCAAGGGGGAGGATTGGGAAGACAATAGCAGGCATGCTGGGGATGCGGTGG
GCTCTATGGCTTCTGAGGCGGAAAGAACCAGCTGCATTAATGAATCGGCCAACGCGCGGGGAGAGGCGGT
TTGCGTATTGGGCGCTCTTCCGCTTCCTCGCTCACTGACTCGCTGCGCTCGGTCGTTCGGCTGCGGCGAG
CGGTATCAGCTCACTCAAAGGCGGTAATACGGTTATCCACAGAATCAGGGGATAACGCAGGAAAGAACAT
GTGAGCAAAAGGCCAGCAAAAGGCCAGGAACCGTAAAAAGGCCGCGTTGCTGGCGTTTTTCCATAGGCTC
CGCCCCCCTGACGAGCATCACAAAAATCGACGCTCAAGTCAGAGGTGGCGAAACCCGACAGGACTATAAA
GATACCAGGCGTTTCCCCCTGGAAGCTCCCTCGTGCGCTCTCCTGTTCCGACCCTGCCGCTTACCGGATA
CCTGTCCGCCTTTCTCCCTTCGGGAAGCGTGGCGCTTTCTCATAGCTCACGCTGTAGGTATCTCAGTTCG
GTGTAGGTCGTTCGCTCCAAGCTGGGCTGTGTGCACGAACCCCCCGTTCAGCCCGACCGCTGCGCCTTAT
CCGGTAACTATCGTCTTGAGTCCAACCCGGTAAGACACGACTTATCGCCACTGGCAGCAGCCACTGGTAA
CAGGATTAGCAGAGCGAGGTATGTAGGCGGTGCTACAGAGTTCTTGAAGTGGTGGCCTAACTACGGCTAC
ACTAGAAGAACAGTATTTGGTATCTGCGCTCTGCTGAAGCCAGTTACCTTCGGAAAAAGAGTTGGTAGCT
CTTGATCCGGCAAACAAACCACCGCTGGTAGCGGTGGTTTTTTTGTTTGCAAGCAGCAGATTACGCGCAG
AAAAAAAGGATCTCAAGAAGATCCTTTGATCTTTTCTACGGGGTCTGACGCTCAGTGGAACGAAAACTCA
CGTTAAGGGATTTTGGTCATGAGATTATCAAAAAGGATCTTCACCTAGATCCTTTTAAATTAAAAATGAA
GTTTTAAATCAATCTAAAGTATATATGAGTAAACTTGGTCTGACAGTTACCAATGCTTAATCAGTGAGGC
ACCTATCTCAGCGATCTGTCTATTTCGTTCATCCATAGTTGCCTGACTCCCCGTCGTGTAGATAACTACG
ATACGGGAGGGCTTACCATCTGGCCCCAGTGCTGCAATGATACCGCGAGACCCACGCTCACCGGCTCCAG
ATTTATCAGCAATAAACCAGCCAGCCGGAAGGGCCGAGCGCAGAAGTGGTCCTGCAACTTTATCCGCCTC
CATCCAGTCTATTAATTGTTGCCGGGAAGCTAGAGTAAGTAGTTCGCCAGTTAATAGTTTGCGCAACGTT
GTTGCCATTGCTACAGGCATCGTGGTGTCACGCTCGTCGTTTGGTATGGCTTCATTCAGCTCCGGTTCCC
AACGATCAAGGCGAGTTACATGATCCCCCATGTTGTGCAAAAAAGCGGTTAGCTCCTTCGGTCCTCCGAT
CGTTGTCAGAAGTAAGTTGGCCGCAGTGTTATCACTCATGGTTATGGCAGCACTGCATAATTCTCTTACT
GTCATGCCATCCGTAAGATGCTTTTCTGTGACTGGTGAGTACTCAACCAAGTCATTCTGAGAATAGTGTA
TGCGGCGACCGAGTTGCTCTTGCCCGGCGTCAATACGGGATAATACCGCGCCACATAGCAGAACTTTAAA
AGTGCTCATCATTGGAAAACGTTCTTCGGGGCGAAAACTCTCAAGGATCTTACCGCTGTTGAGATCCAGT
TCGATGTAACCCACTCGTGCACCCAACTGATCTTCAGCATCTTTTACTTTCACCAGCGTTTCTGGGTGAG
CAAAAACAGGAAGGCAAAATGCCGCAAAAAAGGGAATAAGGGCGACACGGAAATGTTGAATACTCATACT
CTTCCTTTTTCAATATTATTGAAGCATTTATCAGGGTTATTGTCTCATGAGCGGATACATATTTGAATGT
ATTTAGAAAAATAAACAAATAGGGGTTCCGCGCACATTTCCCCGAAAAGTGCCACCTGACGTC
