Features (pLannotate 1.2.2; 14 found; start..end, strand, type, name):
     28..80      -  misc_feature   bom (fragment): basis of mobility region from pBR322
    235..614     +  enhancer       CMV enhancer: human cytomegalovirus immediate early enhancer
    615..818     +  promoter       CMV promoter: human cytomegalovirus (CMV) immediate early promoter
    814..847     +  LTR            5' LTR (truncated) (fragment): truncated 5' long terminal repeat (LTR) from HIV-1
    863..881     +  promoter       T7 promoter: promoter for bacteriophage T7 RNA polymerase
    942..966     +  protein_bind   attB1: mutant version of attB; recombination site for the Gateway® BP reaction BP Clonase™
   1008..3401    +  CDS            ITGB1: ITB1_HUMAN - Also known as FNRB, MDF2, MSK12. Experimental evidence at protein level: Swiss-Prot protein existence level 1. (Microbial infection) In case of HIV-1 infection, integrin ITGA5:ITGB1 binding to extracellular viral Tat protein seems to enhance angiogenesis in Kaposi's sarcoma lesions. From Homo sapiens (Human).
   3406..3430    -  protein_bind   attB2: mutant version of attB; recombination site for the Gateway® BP reaction BP Clonase™
   3474..3935    +  CDS            VN155(I152L): improved N-terminal fragment of mVenus for use in bimolecular fluorescence complementation (BiFC) (Kodama and Hu, 2010)
   3985..4209    +  polyA_signal   bGH poly(A) signal: bovine growth hormone polyadenylation signal
   4228..4285    -  CDS            lacI (fragment): lac repressor; lacI; The lac repressor binds to the lac operator to inhibit transcription in E. coli. This inhibition can be relieved by adding lactose or isopropyl-β-D-thiogalactopyranoside (IPTG).
   4468..5056    -  rep_origin     ori: high-copy-number ColE1/pMB1/pBR322/pUC origin of replication
   5227..6087    -  CDS            AmpR: β-lactamase; bla; confers resistance to ampicillin, carbenicillin, and related antibiotics
   6088..6192    -  promoter       AmpR promoter: bla
>Addgene plasmid #215454 | pDEST-ITGB1-V1 Sequencing Result | analyzer sequence | sequence record 485186
GACGGATCGGGAGATCTCCCGATCCCCTATGGTGCACTCTCAGTACAATCTGCTCTGATGCCGCATAGTT
AAGCCAGTATCTGCTCCCTGCTTGTGTGTTGGAGGTCGCTGAGTAGTGCGCGAGCAAAATTTAAGCTACA
ACAAGGCAAGGCTTGACCGACAATTGCATGAAGAATCTGCTTAGGGTTAGGCGTTTTGCGCTGCTTCGCG
ATGTACGGGCCAGATATACGCGTTGACATTGATTATTGACTAGTTATTAATAGTAATCAATTACGGGGTC
ATTAGTTCATAGCCCATATATGGAGTTCCGCGTTACATAACTTACGGTAAATGGCCCGCCTGGCTGACCG
CCCAACGACCCCCGCCCATTGACGTCAATAATGACGTATGTTCCCATAGTAACGCCAATAGGGACTTTCC
ATTGACGTCAATGGGTGGAGTATTTACGGTAAACTGCCCACTTGGCAGTACATCAAGTGTATCATATGCC
AAGTACGCCCCCTATTGACGTCAATGACGGTAAATGGCCCGCCTGGCATTATGCCCAGTACATGACCTTA
TGGGACTTTCCTACTTGGCAGTACATCTACGTATTAGTCATCGCTATTACCATGGTGATGCGGTTTTGGC
AGTACATCAATGGGCGTGGATAGCGGTTTGACTCACGGGGATTTCCAAGTCTCCACCCCATTGACGTCAA
TGGGAGTTTGTTTTGGCACCAAAATCAACGGGACTTTCCAAAATGTCGTAACAACTCCGCCCCATTGACG
CAAATGGGCGGTAGGCGTGTACGGTGGGAGGTCTATATAAGCAGAGCTCTCTGGCTAACTAGAGAACCCA
CTGCTTACTGGCTTATCGAAATTAATACGACTCACTATAGGGAGACCCAAGCTGGCTAGCGTTTAAACTT
AAGCTTGGTACCATATTACGGGGTACTCGAGACAAGTTTGTACAAAAAAGCAGGCTGGCGCCGACCAATT
CAGTCGACTGGATCCGGTACCACCGCCATGAATTTACAACCAATTTTCTGGATTGGACTGATCAGTTCAG
TTTGCTGTGTGTTTGCTCAAACAGATGAAAATAGATGTTTAAAAGCAAATGCCAAATCATGTGGAGAATG
TATACAAGCAGGGCCAAATTGTGGGTGGTGCACAAATTCAACATTTTTACAGGAAGGAATGCCTACTTCT
GCACGATGTGATGATTTAGAAGCCTTAAAAAAGAAGGGTTGCCCTCCAGATGACATAGAAAATCCCAGAG
GCTCCAAAGATATAAAGAAAAATAAAAATGTAACCAACCGTAGCAAAGGAACAGCAGAGAAGCTCAAGCC
AGAGGATATTACTCAGATCCAACCACAGCAGTTGGTTTTGCGATTAAGATCAGGGGAGCCACAGACATTT
ACATTAAAATTCAAGAGAGCTGAAGACTATCCCATTGACCTCTACTACCTTATGGACCTGTCTTACTCAA
TGAAAGACGATTTGGAGAATGTAAAAAGTCTTGGAACAGATCTGATGAATGAAATGAGGAGGATTACTTC
GGACTTCAGAATTGGATTTGGCTCATTTGTGGAAAAGACTGTGATGCCTTACATTAGCACAACACCAGCT
AAGCTCAGGAACCCTTGCACAAGTGAACAGAACTGCACCAGCCCATTTAGCTACAAAAATGTGCTCAGTC
TTACTAATAAAGGAGAAGTATTTAATGAACTTGTTGGAAAACAGCGCATATCTGGAAATTTGGATTCTCC
AGAAGGTGGTTTCGATGCCATCATGCAAGTTGCAGTTTGTGGATCACTGATTGGCTGGAGGAATGTTACA
CGGCTGCTGGTGTTTTCCACAGATGCCGGGTTTCACTTTGCTGGAGATGGGAAACTTGGTGGCATTGTTT
TACCAAATGATGGACAATGTCACCTGGAAAATAATATGTACACAATGAGCCATTATTATGATTATCCTTC
TATTGCTCACCTTGTCCAGAAACTGAGTGAAAATAATATTCAGACAATTTTTGCAGTTACTGAAGAATTT
CAGCCTGTTTACAAGGAGCTGAAAAACTTGATCCCTAAGTCAGCAGTAGGAACATTATCTGCAAATTCTA
GCAATGTAATTCAGTTGATCATTGATGCATACAATTCCCTTTCCTCAGAAGTCATTTTGGAAAACGGCAA
ATTGTCAGAAGGAGTAACAATAAGTTACAAATCTTACTGCAAGAACGGGGTGAATGGAACAGGGGAAAAT
GGAAGAAAATGTTCCAATATTTCCATTGGAGATGAGGTTCAATTTGAAATTAGCATAACTTCAAATAAGT
GTCCAAAAAAGGATTCTGACAGCTTTAAAATTAGGCCTCTGGGCTTTACGGAGGAAGTAGAGGTTATTCT
TCAGTACATCTGTGAATGTGAATGCCAAAGCGAAGGCATCCCTGAAAGTCCCAAGTGTCATGAAGGAAAT
GGGACATTTGAGTGTGGCGCGTGCAGGTGCAATGAAGGGCGTGTTGGTAGACATTGTGAATGCAGCACAG
ATGAAGTTAACAGTGAAGACATGGATGCTTACTGCAGGAAAGAAAACAGTTCAGAAATCTGCAGTAACAA
TGGAGAGTGCGTCTGCGGACAGTGTGTTTGTAGGAAGAGGGATAATACAAATGAAATTTATTCTGGCAAA
TTCTGCGAGTGTGATAATTTCAACTGTGATAGATCCAATGGCTTAATTTGTGGAGGAAATGGTGTTTGCA
AGTGTCGTGTGTGTGAGTGCAACCCCAACTACACTGGCAGTGCATGTGACTGTTCTTTGGATACTAGTAC
TTGTGAAGCCAGCAACGCACAGATCTGCAATGGCCGGGGCATCTGCGAGTGTGGTGTCTGTAAGTGTACA
GATCCGAAGTTTCAAGGGCAAACGTGTGAGATGTGTCAGACCTGCCTTGGTGTCTGTGCTGAGCATAAAG
AATGTGTTCAGTGCAGAGCCTTCAATAAAGGAGAAAAGAAAGACACATGCACACAGGAATGTTCCTATTT
TAACATTACCAAGGTAGAAAGTCGGGACAAATTACCCCAGCCGGTCCAACCTGATCCTGTGTCCCATTGT
AAGGAGAAGGATGTTGACGACTGTTGGTTCTATTTTACGTATTCAGTGAATGGGAACAACGAGGTCATGG
TTCATGTTGTGGAGAATCCAGAGTGTCCCACTGGTCCAGACATCATTCCAATTGTAGCTGGTGTGGTTGC
TGGAATTGTTCTTATTGGCCTTGCGTTACTCCTCATTTGGAAGCTTTTAATGATAATTCATGACAGAAGG
GAGTTTGCTAAATTTGAAAAGGAGAAAATGAATGCCAAATGGGACACGGGTGAAAATCCTATTTATAAGA
GTGCCGTAACAACTGTGGTCAATCCGAAGTATGAGGGAAAACGCTACCCAGCTTTCTTGTACAAAGTGGT
CATCGATGGTGGCGGTGGCTCTGGAGGTGGTGGGTCCTCCGGAGTGAGCAAGGGCGAGGAGCTGTTCACC
GGGGTGGTGCCCATCCTGGTCGAGCTGGACGGCGACGTAAACGGCCACAAGTTCAGCGTGTCCGGCGAGG
GCGAGGGCGATGCCACCTACGGCAAGCTGACCCTGAAGCTGATCTGCACCACCGGCAAGCTGCCCGTGCC
CTGGCCCACCCTCGTGACCACCCTGGGCTACGGCCTGCAGTGCTTCGCCCGCTACCCCGACCACATGAAG
CAGCACGACTTCTTCAAGTCCGCCATGCCCGAAGGCTACGTCCAGGAGCGCACCATCTTCTTCAAGGACG
ACGGCAACTACAAGACCCGCGCCGAGGTGAAGTTCGAGGGCGACACCCTGGTGAACCGCATCGAGCTGAA
GGGCATCGACTTCAAGGAGGACGGCAACATCCTGGGGCACAAGCTGGAGTACAACTACAACAGCCACAAC
GTCTATATCACCGCCGACAAGCAGTAATCTAGAGGGCCCGTTTAAACCCGCTGATCAGCCTCGACTGTGC
CTTCTAGTTGCCAGCCATCTGTTGTTTGCCCCTCCCCCGTGCCTTCCTTGACCCTGGAAGGTGCCACTCC
CACTGTCCTTTCCTAATAAAATGAGGAAATTGCATCGCATTGTCTGAGTAGGTGTCATTCTATTCTGGGG
GGTGGGGTGGGGCAGGACAGCAAGGGGGAGGATTGGGAAGACAATAGCAGGCATGCTGGGGATGCGGTGG
GCTCTATGGCTTCTGAGGCGGAAAGAACCAGCTGCATTAATGAATCGGCCAACGCGCGGGGAGAGGCGGT
TTGCGTATTGGGCGCTCTTCCGCTTCCTCGCTCACTGACTCGCTGCGCTCGGTCGTTCGGCTGCGGCGAG
CGGTATCAGCTCACTCAAAGGCGGTAATACGGTTATCCACAGAATCAGGGGATAACGCAGGAAAGAACAT
GTGAGCAAAAGGCCAGCAAAAGGCCAGGAACCGTAAAAAGGCCGCGTTGCTGGCGTTTTTCCATAGGCTC
CGCCCCCCTGACGAGCATCACAAAAATCGACGCTCAAGTCAGAGGTGGCGAAACCCGACAGGACTATAAA
GATACCAGGCGTTTCCCCCTGGAAGCTCCCTCGTGCGCTCTCCTGTTCCGACCCTGCCGCTTACCGGATA
CCTGTCCGCCTTTCTCCCTTCGGGAAGCGTGGCGCTTTCTCATAGCTCACGCTGTAGGTATCTCAGTTCG
GTGTAGGTCGTTCGCTCCAAGCTGGGCTGTGTGCACGAACCCCCCGTTCAGCCCGACCGCTGCGCCTTAT
CCGGTAACTATCGTCTTGAGTCCAACCCGGTAAGACACGACTTATCGCCACTGGCAGCAGCCACTGGTAA
CAGGATTAGCAGAGCGAGGTATGTAGGCGGTGCTACAGAGTTCTTGAAGTGGTGGCCTAACTACGGCTAC
ACTAGAAGAACAGTATTTGGTATCTGCGCTCTGCTGAAGCCAGTTACCTTCGGAAAAAGAGTTGGTAGCT
CTTGATCCGGCAAACAAACCACCGCTGGTAGCGGTGGTTTTTTTGTTTGCAAGCAGCAGATTACGCGCAG
AAAAAAAGGATCTCAAGAAGATCCTTTGATCTTTTCTACGGGGTCTGACGCTCAGTGGAACGAAAACTCA
CGTTAAGGGATTTTGGTCATGAGATTATCAAAAAGGATCTTCACCTAGATCCTTTTAAATTAAAAATGAA
GTTTTAAATCAATCTAAAGTATATATGAGTAAACTTGGTCTGACAGTTACCAATGCTTAATCAGTGAGGC
ACCTATCTCAGCGATCTGTCTATTTCGTTCATCCATAGTTGCCTGACTCCCCGTCGTGTAGATAACTACG
ATACGGGAGGGCTTACCATCTGGCCCCAGTGCTGCAATGATACCGCGAGACCCACGCTCACCGGCTCCAG
ATTTATCAGCAATAAACCAGCCAGCCGGAAGGGCCGAGCGCAGAAGTGGTCCTGCAACTTTATCCGCCTC
CATCCAGTCTATTAATTGTTGCCGGGAAGCTAGAGTAAGTAGTTCGCCAGTTAATAGTTTGCGCAACGTT
GTTGCCATTGCTACAGGCATCGTGGTGTCACGCTCGTCGTTTGGTATGGCTTCATTCAGCTCCGGTTCCC
AACGATCAAGGCGAGTTACATGATCCCCCATGTTGTGCAAAAAAGCGGTTAGCTCCTTCGGTCCTCCGAT
CGTTGTCAGAAGTAAGTTGGCCGCAGTGTTATCACTCATGGTTATGGCAGCACTGCATAATTCTCTTACT
GTCATGCCATCCGTAAGATGCTTTTCTGTGACTGGTGAGTACTCAACCAAGTCATTCTGAGAATAGTGTA
TGCGGCGACCGAGTTGCTCTTGCCCGGCGTCAATACGGGATAATACCGCGCCACATAGCAGAACTTTAAA
AGTGCTCATCATTGGAAAACGTTCTTCGGGGCGAAAACTCTCAAGGATCTTACCGCTGTTGAGATCCAGT
TCGATGTAACCCACTCGTGCACCCAACTGATCTTCAGCATCTTTTACTTTCACCAGCGTTTCTGGGTGAG
CAAAAACAGGAAGGCAAAATGCCGCAAAAAAGGGAATAAGGGCGACACGGAAATGTTGAATACTCATACT
CTTCCTTTTTCAATATTATTGAAGCATTTATCAGGGTTATTGTCTCATGAGCGGATACATATTTGAATGT
ATTTAGAAAAATAAACAAATAGGGGTTCCGCGCACATTTCCCCGAAAAGTGCCACCTGACGTC
